>Addgene plasmid #106310 | pLenti CRISPR sgSHMT2_2 | addgene full sequence | sequence record 230319 | Addgene NGS Result
CGCCCAATACGCAAACCGCCTCTCCCCGCGCGTTGGCCGATTCATTAATGCAGCTGGCACGACAGGTTTC
CCGACTGGAAAGCGGGCAGTGAGCGCAACGCAATTAATGTGAGTTAGCTCACTCATTAGGCACCCCAGGC
TTTACACTTTATGCTTCCGGCTCGTATGTTGTGTGGAATTGTGAGCGGATAACAATTTCACACAGGAAAC
AGCTATGACCATGATTACGCCAAGCGCGCAATTAACCCTCACTAAAGGGAACAAAAGCTGGAGCTGCAAG
CTTAATGTAGTCTTATGCAATACTCTTGTAGTCTTGCAACATGGTAACGATGAGTTAGCAACATGCCTTA
CAAGGAGAGAAAAAGCACCGTGCATGCCGATTGGTGGAAGTAAGGTGGTACGATCGTGCCTTATTAGGAA
GGCAACAGACGGGTCTGACATGGATTGGACGAACCACTGAATTGCCGCATTGCAGAGATATTGTATTTAA
GTGCCTAGCTCGATACATAAACGGGTCTCTCTGGTTAGACCAGATCTGAGCCTGGGAGCTCTCTGGCTAA
CTAGGGAACCCACTGCTTAAGCCTCAATAAAGCTTGCCTTGAGTGCTTCAAGTAGTGTGTGCCCGTCTGT
TGTGTGACTCTGGTAACTAGAGATCCCTCAGACCCTTTTAGTCAGTGTGGAAAATCTCTAGCAGTGGCGC
CCGAACAGGGACTTGAAAGCGAAAGGGAAACCAGAGGAGCTCTCTCGACGCAGGACTCGGCTTGCTGAAG
CGCGCACGGCAAGAGGCGAGGGGCGGCGACTGGTGAGTACGCCAAAAATTTTGACTAGCGGAGGCTAGAA
GGAGAGAGATGGGTGCGAGAGCGTCAGTATTAAGCGGGGGAGAATTAGATCGCGATGGGAAAAAATTCGG
TTAAGGCCAGGGGGAAAGAAAAAATATAAATTAAAACATATAGTATGGGCAAGCAGGGAGCTAGAACGAT
TCGCAGTTAATCCTGGCCTGTTAGAAACATCAGAAGGCTGTAGACAAATACTGGGACAGCTACAACCATC
CCTTCAGACAGGATCAGAAGAACTTAGATCATTATATAATACAGTAGCAACCCTCTATTGTGTGCATCAA
AGGATAGAGATAAAAGACACCAAGGAAGCTTTAGACAAGATAGAGGAAGAGCAAAACAAAAGTAAGACCA
CCGCACAGCAAGCGGCCGCTGATCTTCAGACCTGGAGGAGGAGATATGAGGGACAATTGGAGAAGTGAAT
TATATAAATATAAAGTAGTAAAAATTGAACCATTAGGAGTAGCACCCACCAAGGCAAAGAGAAGAGTGGT
GCAGAGAGAAAAAAGAGCAGTGGGAATAGGAGCTTTGTTCCTTGGGTTCTTGGGAGCAGCAGGAAGCACT
ATGGGCGCAGCGTCAATGACGCTGACGGTACAGGCCAGACAATTATTGTCTGGTATAGTGCAGCAGCAGA
ACAATTTGCTGAGGGCTATTGAGGCGCAACAGCATCTGTTGCAACTCACAGTCTGGGGCATCAAGCAGCT
CCAGGCAAGAATCCTGGCTGTGGAAAGATACCTAAAGGATCAACAGCTCCTGGGGATTTGGGGTTGCTCT
GGAAAACTCATTTGCACCACTGCTGTGCCTTGGAATGCTAGTTGGAGTAATAAATCTCTGGAACAGATTT
GGAATCACACGACCTGGATGGAGTGGGACAGAGAAATTAACAATTACACAAGCTTAATACACTCCTTAAT
TGAAGAATCGCAAAACCAGCAAGAAAAGAATGAACAAGAATTATTGGAATTAGATAAATGGGCAAGTTTG
TGGAATTGGTTTAACATAACAAATTGGCTGTGGTATATAAAATTATTCATAATGATAGTAGGAGGCTTGG
TAGGTTTAAGAATAGTTTTTGCTGTACTTTCTATAGTGAATAGAGTTAGGCAGGGATATTCACCATTATC
GTTTCAGACCCACCTCCCAACCCCGAGGGGACCCAGAGAGGGCCTATTTCCCATGATTCCTTCATATTTG
CATATACGATACAAGGCTGTTAGAGAGATAATTAGAATTAATTTGACTGTAAACACAAAGATATTAGTAC
AAAATACGTGACGTAGAAAGTAATAATTTCTTGGGTAGTTTGCAGTTTTAAAATTATGTTTTAAAATGGA
CTATCATATGCTTACCGTAACTTGAAAGTATTTCGATTTCTTGGCTTTATATATCTTGTGGAAAGGACGA
AACACCGGTAGACGGCCAGGTTGGCTGGTTTTAGAGCTAGAAATAGCAAGTTAAAATAAGGCTAGTCCGT
TATCAACTTGAAAAAGTGGCACCGAGTCGGTGCTTTTTTGAATTCTAGATCTTGAGACAAATGGCAGTAT
TCATCCACAATTTTAAAAGAAAAGGGGGGATTGGGGGGTACAGTGCAGGGGAAAGAATAGTAGACATAAT
AGCAACAGACATACAAACTAAAGAATTACAAAAACAAATTACAAAAATTCAAAATTTTCGGGTTTATTAC
AGGGACAGCAGAGATCCACTTTGGCGCCGGCTCGAGTGGCTCCGGTGCCCGTCAGTGGGCAGAGCGCACA
TCGCCCACAGTCCCCGAGAAGTTGGGGGGAGGGGTCGGCAATTGAACCGGTGCCTAGAGAAGGTGGCGCG
GGGTAAACTGGGAAAGTGATGTCGTGTACTGGCTCCGCCTTTTTCCCGAGGGTGGGGGAGAACCGTATAT
AAGTGCAGTAGTCGCCGTGAACGTTCTTTTTCGCAACGGGTTTGCCGCCAGAACACAGGTGTCGTGACGC
GGGATCCGCCACCATGGATTACAAAGACGATGACGATAAGATGGCCCCAAAGAAGAAGCGGAAGGTCGGT
ATCCACGGAGTCCCAGCAGCCGACAAGAAGTACAGCATCGGCCTGGACATCGGCACCAACTCTGTGGGCT
GGGCCGTGATCACCGACGAGTACAAGGTGCCCAGCAAGAAATTCAAGGTGCTGGGCAACACCGACCGGCA
CAGCATCAAGAAGAACCTGATCGGAGCCCTGCTGTTCGACAGCGGCGAAACAGCCGAGGCCACCCGGCTG
AAGAGAACCGCCAGAAGAAGATACACCAGACGGAAGAACCGGATCTGCTATCTGCAAGAGATCTTCAGCA
ACGAGATGGCCAAGGTGGACGACAGCTTCTTCCACAGACTGGAAGAGTCCTTCCTGGTGGAAGAGGATAA
GAAGCACGAGCGGCACCCCATCTTCGGCAACATCGTGGACGAGGTGGCCTACCACGAGAAGTACCCCACC
ATCTACCACCTGAGAAAGAAACTGGTGGACAGCACCGACAAGGCCGACCTGCGGCTGATCTATCTGGCCC
TGGCCCACATGATCAAGTTCCGGGGCCACTTCCTGATCGAGGGCGACCTGAACCCCGACAACAGCGACGT
GGACAAGCTGTTCATCCAGCTGGTGCAGACCTACAACCAGCTGTTCGAGGAAAACCCCATCAACGCCAGC
GGCGTGGACGCCAAGGCCATCCTGTCTGCCAGACTGAGCAAGAGCAGACGGCTGGAAAATCTGATCGCCC
AGCTGCCCGGCGAGAAGAAGAATGGCCTGTTCGGAAACCTGATTGCCCTGAGCCTGGGCCTGACCCCCAA
CTTCAAGAGCAACTTCGACCTGGCCGAGGATGCCAAACTGCAGCTGAGCAAGGACACCTACGACGACGAC
CTGGACAACCTGCTGGCCCAGATCGGCGACCAGTACGCCGACCTGTTTCTGGCCGCCAAGAACCTGTCCG
ACGCCATCCTGCTGAGCGACATCCTGAGAGTGAACACCGAGATCACCAAGGCCCCCCTGAGCGCCTCTAT
GATCAAGAGATACGACGAGCACCACCAGGACCTGACCCTGCTGAAAGCTCTCGTGCGGCAGCAGCTGCCT
GAGAAGTACAAAGAGATTTTCTTCGACCAGAGCAAGAACGGCTACGCCGGCTACATTGACGGCGGAGCCA
GCCAGGAAGAGTTCTACAAGTTCATCAAGCCCATCCTGGAAAAGATGGACGGCACCGAGGAACTGCTCGT
GAAGCTGAACAGAGAGGACCTGCTGCGGAAGCAGCGGACCTTCGACAACGGCAGCATCCCCCACCAGATC
CACCTGGGAGAGCTGCACGCCATTCTGCGGCGGCAGGAAGATTTTTACCCATTCCTGAAGGACAACCGGG
AAAAGATCGAGAAGATCCTGACCTTCCGCATCCCCTACTACGTGGGCCCTCTGGCCAGGGGAAACAGCAG
ATTCGCCTGGATGACCAGAAAGAGCGAGGAAACCATCACCCCCTGGAACTTCGAGGAAGTGGTGGACAAG
GGCGCTTCCGCCCAGAGCTTCATCGAGCGGATGACCAACTTCGATAAGAACCTGCCCAACGAGAAGGTGC
TGCCCAAGCACAGCCTGCTGTACGAGTACTTCACCGTGTATAACGAGCTGACCAAAGTGAAATACGTGAC
CGAGGGAATGAGAAAGCCCGCCTTCCTGAGCGGCGAGCAGAAAAAGGCCATCGTGGACCTGCTGTTCAAG
ACCAACCGGAAAGTGACCGTGAAGCAGCTGAAAGAGGACTACTTCAAGAAAATCGAGTGCTTCGACTCCG
TGGAAATCTCCGGCGTGGAAGATCGGTTCAACGCCTCCCTGGGCACATACCACGATCTGCTGAAAATTAT
CAAGGACAAGGACTTCCTGGACAATGAGGAAAACGAGGACATTCTGGAAGATATCGTGCTGACCCTGACA
CTGTTTGAGGACAGAGAGATGATCGAGGAACGGCTGAAAACCTATGCCCACCTGTTCGACGACAAAGTGA
TGAAGCAGCTGAAGCGGCGGAGATACACCGGCTGGGGCAGGCTGAGCCGGAAGCTGATCAACGGCATCCG
GGACAAGCAGTCCGGCAAGACAATCCTGGATTTCCTGAAGTCCGACGGCTTCGCCAACAGAAACTTCATG
CAGCTGATCCACGACGACAGCCTGACCTTTAAAGAGGACATCCAGAAAGCCCAGGTGTCCGGCCAGGGCG
ATAGCCTGCACGAGCACATTGCCAATCTGGCCGGCAGCCCCGCCATTAAGAAGGGCATCCTGCAGACAGT
GAAGGTGGTGGACGAGCTCGTGAAAGTGATGGGCCGGCACAAGCCCGAGAACATCGTGATCGAAATGGCC
AGAGAGAACCAGACCACCCAGAAGGGACAGAAGAACAGCCGCGAGAGAATGAAGCGGATCGAAGAGGGCA
TCAAAGAGCTGGGCAGCCAGATCCTGAAAGAACACCCCGTGGAAAACACCCAGCTGCAGAACGAGAAGCT
GTACCTGTACTACCTGCAGAATGGGCGGGATATGTACGTGGACCAGGAACTGGACATCAACCGGCTGTCC
GACTACGATGTGGACCATATCGTGCCTCAGAGCTTTCTGAAGGACGACTCCATCGACAACAAGGTGCTGA
CCAGAAGCGACAAGAACCGGGGCAAGAGCGACAACGTGCCCTCCGAAGAGGTCGTGAAGAAGATGAAGAA
CTACTGGCGGCAGCTGCTGAACGCCAAGCTGATTACCCAGAGAAAGTTCGACAATCTGACCAAGGCCGAG
AGAGGCGGCCTGAGCGAACTGGATAAGGCCGGCTTCATCAAGAGACAGCTGGTGGAAACCCGGCAGATCA
CAAAGCACGTGGCACAGATCCTGGACTCCCGGATGAACACTAAGTACGACGAGAATGACAAGCTGATCCG
GGAAGTGAAAGTGATCACCCTGAAGTCCAAGCTGGTGTCCGATTTCCGGAAGGATTTCCAGTTTTACAAA
GTGCGCGAGATCAACAACTACCACCACGCCCACGACGCCTACCTGAACGCCGTCGTGGGAACCGCCCTGA
TCAAAAAGTACCCTAAGCTGGAAAGCGAGTTCGTGTACGGCGACTACAAGGTGTACGACGTGCGGAAGAT
GATCGCCAAGAGCGAGCAGGAAATCGGCAAGGCTACCGCCAAGTACTTCTTCTACAGCAACATCATGAAC
TTTTTCAAGACCGAGATTACCCTGGCCAACGGCGAGATCCGGAAGCGGCCTCTGATCGAGACAAACGGCG
AAACCGGGGAGATCGTGTGGGATAAGGGCCGGGATTTTGCCACCGTGCGGAAAGTGCTGAGCATGCCCCA
AGTGAATATCGTGAAAAAGACCGAGGTGCAGACAGGCGGCTTCAGCAAAGAGTCTATCCTGCCCAAGAGG
AACAGCGATAAGCTGATCGCCAGAAAGAAGGACTGGGACCCTAAGAAGTACGGCGGCTTCGACAGCCCCA
CCGTGGCCTATTCTGTGCTGGTGGTGGCCAAAGTGGAAAAGGGCAAGTCCAAGAAACTGAAGAGTGTGAA
AGAGCTGCTGGGGATCACCATCATGGAAAGAAGCAGCTTCGAGAAGAATCCCATCGACTTTCTGGAAGCC
AAGGGCTACAAAGAAGTGAAAAAGGACCTGATCATCAAGCTGCCTAAGTACTCCCTGTTCGAGCTGGAAA
ACGGCCGGAAGAGAATGCTGGCCTCTGCCGGCGAACTGCAGAAGGGAAACGAACTGGCCCTGCCCTCCAA
ATATGTGAACTTCCTGTACCTGGCCAGCCACTATGAGAAGCTGAAGGGCTCCCCCGAGGATAATGAGCAG
AAACAGCTGTTTGTGGAACAGCACAAGCACTACCTGGACGAGATCATCGAGCAGATCAGCGAGTTCTCCA
AGAGAGTGATCCTGGCCGACGCTAATCTGGACAAAGTGCTGTCCGCCTACAACAAGCACCGGGATAAGCC
CATCAGAGAGCAGGCCGAGAATATCATCCACCTGTTTACCCTGACCAATCTGGGAGCCCCTGCCGCCTTC
AAGTACTTTGACACCACCATCGACCGGAAGAGGTACACCAGCACCAAAGAGGTGCTGGACGCCACCCTGA
TCCACCAGAGCATCACCGGCCTGTACGAGACACGGATCGACCTGTCTCAGCTGGGAGGCGACAAGCGTCC
TGCTGCTACTAAGAAAGCTGGTCAAGCTAAGAAAAAGAAAGCTAGCGGCAGCGGCGCCACCAACTTCAGC
CTGCTGAAGCAGGCCGGCGACGTGGAGGAGAACCCCGGCCCCATGACCGAGTACAAGCCCACGGTGCGCC
TCGCCACCCGCGACGACGTCCCCAGGGCCGTACGCACCCTCGCCGCCGCGTTCGCCGACTACCCCGCCAC
GCGCCACACCGTCGATCCGGACCGCCACATCGAGCGGGTCACCGAGCTGCAAGAACTCTTCCTCACGCGC
GTCGGGCTCGACATCGGCAAGGTGTGGGTCGCGGACGACGGCGCCGCGGTGGCGGTCTGGACCACGCCGG
AGAGCGTCGAAGCGGGGGCGGTGTTCGCCGAGATCGGCCCGCGCATGGCCGAGTTGAGCGGTTCCCGGCT
GGCCGCGCAGCAACAGATGGAAGGCCTCCTGGCGCCGCACCGGCCCAAGGAGCCCGCGTGGTTCCTGGCC
ACCGTCGGAGTCTCGCCCGACCACCAGGGCAAGGGTCTGGGCAGCGCCGTCGTGCTCCCCGGAGTGGAGG
CGGCCGAGCGCGCCGGGGTGCCCGCCTTCCTGGAGACCTCCGCGCCCCGCAACCTCCCCTTCTACGAGCG
GCTCGGCTTCACCGTCACCGCCGACGTCGAGGTGCCCGAAGGACCGCGCACCTGGTGCATGACCCGCAAG
CCCGGTGCCTGAACGCGTTAAGTCGACAATCAACCTCTGGATTACAAAATTTGTGAAAGATTGACTGGTA
TTCTTAACTATGTTGCTCCTTTTACGCTATGTGGATACGCTGCTTTAATGCCTTTGTATCATGCTATTGC
TTCCCGTATGGCTTTCATTTTCTCCTCCTTGTATAAATCCTGGTTGCTGTCTCTTTATGAGGAGTTGTGG
CCCGTTGTCAGGCAACGTGGCGTGGTGTGCACTGTGTTTGCTGACGCAACCCCCACTGGTTGGGGCATTG
CCACCACCTGTCAGCTCCTTTCCGGGACTTTCGCTTTCCCCCTCCCTATTGCCACGGCGGAACTCATCGC
CGCCTGCCTTGCCCGCTGCTGGACAGGGGCTCGGCTGTTGGGCACTGACAATTCCGTGGTGTTGTCGGGG
AAATCATCGTCCTTTCCTTGGCTGCTCGCCTGTGTTGCCACCTGGATTCTGCGCGGGACGTCCTTCTGCT
ACGTCCCTTCGGCCCTCAATCCAGCGGACCTTCCTTCCCGCGGCCTGCTGCCGGCTCTGCGGCCTCTTCC
GCGTCTTCGCCTTCGCCCTCAGACGAGTCGGATCTCCCTTTGGGCCGCCTCCCCGCGTCGACTTTAAGAC
CAATGACTTACAAGGCAGCTGTAGATCTTAGCCACTTTTTAAAAGAAAAGGGGGGACTGGAAGGGCTAAT
TCACTCCCAACGAAGACAAGATCTGCTTTTTGCTTGTACTGGGTCTCTCTGGTTAGACCAGATCTGAGCC
TGGGAGCTCTCTGGCTAACTAGGGAACCCACTGCTTAAGCCTCAATAAAGCTTGCCTTGAGTGCTTCAAG
TAGTGTGTGCCCGTCTGTTGTGTGACTCTGGTAACTAGAGATCCCTCAGACCCTTTTAGTCAGTGTGGAA
AATCTCTAGCAGTACGTATAGTAGTTCATGTCATCTTATTATTCAGTATTTATAACTTGCAAAGAAATGA
ATATCAGAGAGTGAGAGGAACTTGTTTATTGCAGCTTATAATGGTTACAAATAAAGCAATAGCATCACAA
ATTTCACAAATAAAGCATTTTTTTCACTGCATTCTAGTTGTGGTTTGTCCAAACTCATCAATGTATCTTA
TCATGTCTGGCTCTAGCTATCCCGCCCCTAACTCCGCCCATCCCGCCCCTAACTCCGCCCAGTTCCGCCC
ATTCTCCGCCCCATGGCTGACTAATTTTTTTTATTTATGCAGAGGCCGAGGCCGCCTCGGCCTCTGAGCT
ATTCCAGAAGTAGTGAGGAGGCTTTTTTGGAGGCCTAGGGACGTACCCAATTCGCCCTATAGTGAGTCGT
ATTACGCGCGCTCACTGGCCGTCGTTTTACAACGTCGTGACTGGGAAAACCCTGGCGTTACCCAACTTAA
TCGCCTTGCAGCACATCCCCCTTTCGCCAGCTGGCGTAATAGCGAAGAGGCCCGCACCGATCGCCCTTCC
CAACAGTTGCGCAGCCTGAATGGCGAATGGG
[124 nt withheld, positions 9202-9325]
C
[91 nt withheld, positions 9327-9417]
A
[49 nt withheld, positions 9419-9467]
CCTTTGACGTTGGAGTCCACGTTCTTT
[37 nt withheld, positions 9495-9531]
ACCCTATCTCGGTCTATTCTTTTGATTTATAAGGGATTTTGCCGATTTCGGCCTATTGGTTAAAAAATGA
GCTGATTTAACAAAAATTTAACGCGAATTTTAACAAAATATTAACGCTTACAATTTAGGTGGCACTTTTC
GGGGAAATGTGCGCGGAACCCCTATTTGTTTATTTTTCTAAATACATTCAAATATGTATCCGCTCATGAG
ACAATAACCCTGATAAATGCTTCAATAATATTGAAAAAGGAAGAGTATGAGTATTCAACATTTCCGTGTC
GCCCTTATTCCCTTTTTTGCGGCATTTTGCCTTCCTGTTTTTGCTCACCCAGAAACGCTGGTGAAAGTAA
AAGATGCTGAAGATCAGTTGGGTGCACGAGTGGGTTACATCGAACTGGATCTCAACAGCGGTAAGATCCT
TGAGAGTTTTCGCCCCGAAGAACGTTTTCCAATGATGAGCACTTTTAAAGTTCTGCTATGTGGCGCGGTA
TTATCCCGTATTGACGCCGGGCAAGAGCAACTCGGTCGCCGCATACACTATTCTCAGAATGACTTGGTTG
AGTACTCACCAGTCACAGAAAAGCATCTTACGGATGGCATGACAGTAAGAGAATTATGCAGTGCTGCCAT
AACCATGAGTGATAACACTGCGGCCAACTTACTTCTGACAACGATCGGAGGACCGAAGGAGCTAACCGCT
TTTTTGCACAACATGGGGGATCATGTAACTCGCCTTGATCGTTGGGAACCGGAGCTGAATGAAGCCATAC
CAAACGACGAGCGTGACACCACGATGCCTGTAGCAATGGCAACAACGTTGCGCAAACTATTAACTGGCGA
ACTACTTACTCTAGCTTCCCGGCAACAATTAATAGACTGGATGGAGGCGGATAAAGTTGCAGGACCACTT
CTGCGCTCGGCCCTTCCGGCTGGCTGGTTTATTGCTGATAAATCTGGAGCCGGTGAGCGTGGGTCTCGCG
GTATCATTGCAGCACTGGGGCCAGATGGTAAGCCCTCCCGTATCGTAGTTATCTACACGACGGGGAGTCA
GGCAACTATGGATGAACGAAATAGACAGATCGCTGAGATAGGTGCCTCACTGATTAAGCATTGGTAACTG
TCAGACCAAGTTTACTCATATATACTTTAGATTGATTTAAAACTTCATTTTTAATTTAAAAGGATCTAGG
TGAAGATCCTTTTTGATAATCTCATGACCAAAATCCCTTAACGTGAGTTTTCGTTCCACTGAGCGTCAGA
CCCCGTAGAAAAGATCAAAGGATCTTCTTGAGATCCTTTTTTTCTGCGCGTAATCTGCTGCTTGCAAACA
AAAAAACCACCGCTACCAGCGGTGGTTTGTTTGCCGGATCAAGAGCTACCAACTCTTTTTCCGAAGGTAA
CTGGCTTCAGCAGAGCGCAGATACCAAATACTGTTCTTCTAGTGTAGCCGTAGTTAGGCCACCACTTCAA
GAACTCTGTAGCACCGCCTACATACCTCGCTCTGCTAATCCTGTTACCAGTGGCTGCTGCCAGTGGCGAT
AAGTCGTGTCTTACCGGGTTGGACTCAAGACGATAGTTACCGGATAAGGCGCAGCGGTCGGGCTGAACGG
GGGGTTCGTGCACACAGCCCAGCTTGGAGCGAACGACCTACACCGAACTGAGATACCTACAGCGTGAGCT
ATGAGAAAGCGCCACGCTTCCCGAAGGGAGAAAGGCGGACAGGTATCCGGTAAGCGGCAGGGTCGGAACA
GGAGAGCGCACGAGGGAGCTTCCAGGGGGAAACGCCTGGTATCTTTATAGTCCTGTCGGGTTTCGCCACC
TCTGACTTGAGCGTCGATTTTTGTGATGCTCGTCAGGGGGGCGGAGCCTATGGAAAAACGCCAGCAACGC
GGCCTTTTTACGGTTCCTGGCCTTTTGCTGGCCTTTTGCTCACATGTTCTTTCCTGCGTTATCCCCTGAT
TCTGTGGATAACCGTATTACCGCCTTTGAGTGAGCTGATACCGCTCGCCGCAGCCGAACGACCGAGCGCA
GCGAGTCAGTGAGCGAGGAAGCGGAAGAG
Features (pLannotate 1.2.2; 29 found; start..end, strand, type, name):
    105..126     +  protein_bind   CAP binding site: CAP binding activates transcription in the presence of cAMP. E. coli catabolite activator protein
    141..171     +  promoter       lac promoter: promoter for the E. coli lac operon
    175..197     +  protein_bind   lac operator (fragment): The lac repressor binds to the lac operator to inhibit transcription in E. coli. This inhibition can be relieved by adding lactose or isopropyl-β-D-thiogalactopyranoside (IPTG). lac repressor encoded by lacI
    240..258     +  promoter       T3 promoter: promoter for bacteriophage T3 RNA polymerase
    286..512     +  promoter       RSV promoter: Rous sarcoma virus enhancer/promoter
    513..693     +  LTR            5' LTR (truncated): truncated 5' long terminal repeat (LTR) from HIV-1
    740..865     +  misc_feature   HIV-1 Ψ: packaging signal of human immunodeficiency virus type 1
    849..1212    +  CDS            HIV-1 gag (fragment): gag protein from human immunodeficiency virus 1; gag
   1358..1591    +  misc_feature   RRE: The Rev response element (RRE) of HIV-1 allows for Rev-dependent mRNA export from the nucleus to the cytoplasm.
   1968..1994    +  CDS            Rev (fragment): human immunodeficiency virus 1 (HIV-1) Rev protein; rev; enhances nuclear export of unspliced and incompletely spliced viral mRNAs
   1998..2238    +  promoter       U6 promoter: RNA polymerase III promoter for human U6 snRNA
   2268..2343    +  misc_RNA       gRNA scaffold: guide RNA scaffold for the Streptococcus pyogenes CRISPR/Cas9 system
   2391..2508    +  misc_feature   cPPT/CTS: central polypurine tract and central termination sequence of HIV-1
   2577..2788    +  promoter       EF-1α core promoter: core promoter for human elongation factor EF-1α
   2892..4493    +  CDS            Cas9(N): N-terminal portion of Streptococcus pyogenes Cas9 (Zetsche et al., 2015)
   4494..6992    +  CDS            Cas9(C): C-terminal portion of Streptococcus pyogenes Cas9 (Zetsche et al., 2015)
   7113..7712    +  CDS            PuroR (fragment): puromycin N-acetyltransferase; pac from Streptomyces; confers resistance to puromycin
   7728..8316    +  misc_feature   WPRE: woodchuck hepatitis virus posttranscriptional regulatory element
   8367..8386    +  misc_feature   cPPT/CTS (fragment): central polypurine tract and central termination sequence of HIV-1
   8388..8621    +  LTR            3' LTR (ΔU3): self-inactivating 3' long terminal repeat (LTR) from HIV-1
   8699..8820    +  polyA_signal   SV40 poly(A) signal: SV40 polyadenylation signal
   8860..8995    +  rep_origin     SV40 ori: SV40 origin of replication
   9016..9034    -  promoter       T7 promoter: promoter for bacteriophage T7 RNA polymerase
   9042..9197    +  CDS            lacZα (fragment): LacZα fragment of β-galactosidase; lacZ fragment
   9202..9630    +  rep_origin     f1 ori (sequence partly withheld): f1 bacteriophage origin of replication; arrow indicates direction of (+) strand synthesis
   9683..9787    +  promoter       AmpR promoter: bla
   9788..10648   +  CDS            AmpR: β-lactamase; bla; confers resistance to ampicillin, carbenicillin, and related antibiotics
  10819..11407   +  rep_origin     ori: high-copy-number ColE1/pMB1/pBR322/pUC origin of replication
  11590..92      +  CDS            lacI (fragment) (across the origin): lac repressor; lacI; The lac repressor binds to the lac operator to inhibit transcription in E. coli. This inhibition can be relieved by adding lactose or isopropyl-β-D-thiogalactopyranoside (IPTG).
