[The description below was written by a language model from this plasmid's Addgene catalogue record and pLannotate feature annotations shown in this document.]
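Description:
pLenti CRISPR sgSHMT2_2 is an all-in-one lentiviral CRISPR vector built on the pLENTICRISPR backbone. It delivers both Streptococcus pyogenes Cas9 and a single guide RNA directed against human SHMT2, the mitochondrial serine hydroxymethyltransferase. In bacteria it is maintained by a high-copy ColE1/pUC-type origin and selected with ampicillin through the β-lactamase gene. An f1 origin, an SV40 origin and remnants of lac-region cloning sequences (lac promoter/operator, lacZα and lacI fragments, T3 and T7 promoters) are also present in the plasmid backbone.

The viral portion has a third-generation, self-inactivating layout. An RSV promoter drives a truncated HIV-1 5' LTR to produce the genomic RNA, followed by the Ψ packaging signal with a partial gag sequence, the Rev response element for nuclear export, and a cPPT/CTS. The unit ends in a ΔU3 3' LTR, followed by an SV40 polyadenylation signal. Within this unit, a human U6 Pol III promoter transcribes the SHMT2-targeting spacer fused to the SpCas9 gRNA scaffold. Downstream, an EF-1α core promoter drives Cas9, which the annotation splits into contiguous N- and C-terminal segments that together form a continuous coding region. This is followed by puromycin N-acetyltransferase and a WPRE to enhance transcript expression. The element linking Cas9 to the puromycin marker is not annotated in the feature table.

The sequenced record is 11,590 nt, somewhat shorter than the 13,000 bp listed for the empty backbone, possibly because a stuffer fragment was replaced during guide cloning, though the record does not state this. The construct is used to make lentivirus for transducing mammalian cells, selecting them with puromycin and disrupting SHMT2. According to the associated publication title, it served studies of serine catabolism and mitochondrial translation.
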