Addgene plasmid #106310: pLenti CRISPR sgSHMT2_2
Purpose: Express Cas9 and sgRNA targeting SHMT2
Depositing lab: Richard Possemato. Depositing organization: NYU Grossman School of Medicine. Publication: Serine Catabolism by SHMT2 Is Required for Proper Mitochondrial Translation Initiation and Maintenance of Formylmethionyl-tRNAs. Minton DR, Nam M, McLaughlin DJ, Shin J, Bayraktar EC, Alvarez SW, Sviderskiy VO, Papagiannakopoulos T, Sabatini DM, Birsoy K, Possemato R. Mol Cell. 2018 Feb 15;69(4):610-621.e5. doi: 10.1016/j.molcel.2018.01.024. PubMed 29452640.
Backbone
  Vector backbone: pLENTICRISPR
  Backbone size w/o insert (bp): 13000
  Vector type: Mammalian Expression, Lentiviral, CRISPR
  Selectable markers: Puromycin
Growth in bacteria
  Bacterial resistance: Ampicillin, 100 μg/mL
  Growth temperature: 37°C
  Growth strain: NEB Stable
  Copy number: High Copy
Gene/Insert
  Gene/Insert name: sgRNA targeting SHMT2
  gRNA/shRNA sequence: GTAGACGGCCAGGTTGGCTG
  Species: H. sapiens (human)
Terms and licenses: Academic/Nonprofit Terms; Industry Terms: Not Available to Industry
How to cite: pLenti CRISPR sgSHMT2_2 was a gift from Richard Possemato (Addgene plasmid # 106310 ; http://n2t.net/addgene:106310 ; RRID:Addgene_106310)
